Addgene plasmid #49232: pWPT-UCU/ACC-mEGFP-IRES-mCherry
Purpose: Lentiviral expression vector. Contains an altered Kozak sequence and/or upstream open reading frames to modulate expression at the level of translation.
Depositing lab: Clifford Wang. Depositing organization: Stanford University. Publication: Tuning gene expression with synthetic upstream open reading frames. Ferreira JP, Overton KW, Wang CL. Proc Natl Acad Sci U S A. 2013 Jul 9;110(28):11284-9. doi: 10.1073/pnas.1305590110. Epub 2013 Jun 24. PubMed 23798422.
Backbone
  Vector backbone: Plasmid 12255: pWPT-GFP
  Backbone size w/o insert (bp): 8754
  Total vector size (bp): 10738
  Modifications to backbone: 1. PCRed WPRE and ligated into XhoI site upstream of EF1-short and EcoRI site on 3' end of WPRE (EF1-short segment deleted. EcoRI site on 3' end of WPRE eliminated by ligation with MfeI on PCR product. WPRE sequence unaltered. WPRE PCRed and re-entered into vector to create unique XhoI, EcoRI, NotI sites on the 5' end of WPRE and to eliminate BamHI site). 2. EF1-short PCRed and ligated to XhoI and EcoRI sites on 5' end of WPRE. Original XhoI site upstream of EF1-short eliminated via ligation to SalI site on PCR product. Sites now between EF1 and WPRE are XhoI, BamHI, EcoRI, NotI. 3. The translation control elements, mEGFP, IRES, and mCherry segment from the corresponding pCur5-XX-mEGFP-IRES-mCherry was ligated into the pWPT-EF1short-WPRE backbone via XhoI and NotI sites.
  Vector type: Mammalian Expression, Lentiviral, Synthetic Biology
Growth in bacteria
  Bacterial resistance: Ampicillin, 100 μg/mL
  Growth temperature: 37°C
  Growth strain: Stbl3
  Copy number: High Copy
Gene/Insert 1
  Gene/Insert name: mEGFP
  Species: Synthetic
  Insert size (bp): 732
  Promoter: EF1-short
  Tag / fusion protein: SfuI site to create C-terminal fusions (C terminal on insert)
  Cloning method: Restriction Enzyme; 5′ cloning site XhoI (not destroyed); 3′ cloning site SfuI (not destroyed)
  Sequencing primers: 5′ ccgagggtgggggagaac (5 to 3); 3′ AGGGCGAGGGCGATGCCACCTA (5' to 3')
Gene/Insert 2
  Gene/Insert name: mCherry
  Species: Synthetic
  Insert size (bp): 711
  Promoter: EF1-short
  Cloning method: Restriction Enzyme; 5′ cloning site BamHI (not destroyed); 3′ cloning site NotI (not destroyed)
  Sequencing primers: 5′ GTCACCTTCAGCTTGGCGG (5' to 3'); 3′ CATTAAAGCAGCGTATCC (5 to 3)
Terms and licenses: Academic/Nonprofit Terms; Industry Terms: Not Available to Industry
Depositor comments: Vector allows for control of transgene expression at the level of translation. It is 1 vector in a set of 9 that spans a range of expression levels. Sequencing through any part of the IRES sequence is not advised. Expression of gene downstream of IRES remains constant, despite varying expression of gene upstream.
How to cite: pWPT-UCU/ACC-mEGFP-IRES-mCherry was a gift from Clifford Wang (Addgene plasmid # 49232 ; http://n2t.net/addgene:49232 ; RRID:Addgene_49232)
