[The description below was written by a language model from this plasmid's Addgene catalogue record and pLannotate feature annotations shown in this document.]
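Description:
pWPT-UCU/ACC-mEGFP-IRES-mCherry is a 10.7 kb HIV-1-based lentiviral transfer plasmid for mammalian expression, built on a modified pWPT-GFP backbone. It is maintained in E. coli through a high-copy ColE1/pUC-type origin and selected with ampicillin (AmpR). The annotated viral elements include an upstream HIV-1 LTR, the Ψ packaging signal with a gag fragment, the RRE for Rev-dependent RNA export, and the cPPT/CTS. Downstream of the cargo lie a WPRE and a truncated 3′ LTR region that contains a loxP site. The non-viral part of the plasmid also carries legacy sequences: an SV40 promoter, gpt fragments, SV40 small t intron and poly(A) signal, and remnants of tetracycline resistance, rop and bom. The record assigns no role to any of these.

The payload is a bicistronic reporter driven by the short (core) EF-1α promoter. It consists of monomeric EGFP, an EMCV IRES and then mCherry. The depositor rebuilt the promoter–WPRE junction to give unique XhoI, BamHI, EcoRI and NotI sites, and an SfuI site at the end of mEGFP allows C-terminal fusions. Just upstream of mEGFP are translation control elements, described as an altered Kozak context and/or synthetic upstream open reading frames. These set how efficiently ribosomes initiate at the first cistron. The "UCU/ACC" in the name presumably denotes the particular variant, although the record does not define it. The plasmid is one of nine vectors that together span a range of expression levels. Because mCherry is translated through the IRES, its output is reported to stay constant while mEGFP output varies, so it serves as an internal reference for transcript level and transduction. The set is meant for tuning transgene expression at the level of translation in transduced mammalian cells.
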