Features (pLannotate 1.2.2; 32 found; start..end, strand, type, name):
     46..756     +  CDS            mEGFP: mEGFP is a basic (constitutively fluorescent) green fluorescent protein published in 2002, derived from Aequorea victoria. It has moderate acid sensitivity.
    903..1365    +  misc_feature   IRES: internal ribosome entry site (IRES) of the encephalomyocarditis virus (EMCV)
   1393..2100    +  CDS            mCherry: mCherry is a basic (constitutively fluorescent) red fluorescent protein published in 2004, derived from Discosoma sp.. It is reported to be a very rapidly-maturing monomer with low acid sensitivity.
   2116..2704    +  misc_feature   WPRE: woodchuck hepatitis virus posttranscriptional regulatory element
   2724..2828    +  CDS            nef (fragment): NEF_HV1LA - Experimental evidence at protein level: Swiss-Prot protein existence level 1. Extracellular Nef protein targets CD4(+) T-lymphocytes for apoptosis by interacting with CXCR4 surface receptors. From Human immunodeficiency virus type 1 group M subtype B (isolate Lai) (HIV-1).
   2849..2882    +  protein_bind   loxP: Cre-mediated recombination occurs in the 8-bp core sequence (GCATACAT). Cre recombinase
   2902..3082    +  LTR            5' LTR (truncated): truncated 5' long terminal repeat (LTR) from HIV-1
   3107..3125    -  promoter       SP6 promoter: promoter for bacteriophage SP6 RNA polymerase
   3353..3632    +  CDS            TcR (fragment): tetracycline efflux protein; tet; confers resistance to tetracycline
   3633..3681    -  misc_feature   bom (fragment): basis of mobility region from pBR322
   3783..3818    -  CDS            rop (fragment): Rop protein, which maintains plasmids at low copy number; rop
   3913..4017    +  promoter       AmpR promoter: bla
   4018..4878    +  CDS            AmpR: β-lactamase; bla; confers resistance to ampicillin, carbenicillin, and related antibiotics
   5049..5637    +  rep_origin     ori: high-copy-number ColE1/pMB1/pBR322/pUC origin of replication
   5820..5876    +  CDS            lacI (fragment): lac repressor; lacI; The lac repressor binds to the lac operator to inhibit transcription in E. coli. This inhibition can be relieved by adding lactose or isopropyl-β-D-thiogalactopyranoside (IPTG).
   5883..6212    +  promoter       SV40 promoter: SV40 enhancer and early promoter
   6412..6531    +  CDS            gpt (fragment): XGPT_ECOLI - Also known as gpp, gxu. Experimental evidence at protein level: Swiss-Prot protein existence level 1. Purine salvage pathway enzyme that catalyzes the transfer of the ribosyl-5-phosphate group from 5-phospho-alpha-D-ribose 1- diphosphate (PRPP) to the N9 position of the 6-oxopurines guanine and xanthine to form the corresponding ribonucleotides GMP (guanosine 5'- monophosphate) and XMP (xanthosine 5'-monophosphate), with the release of PPi. To a lesser extent, also acts on hypoxanthine (PubMed:9100006, PubMed:3886014). Does not ribophosphorylate adenine (PubMed:3886014). From Esch
   6531..6866    +  CDS            gpt (fragment): XGPT_ECOLI - Also known as gpp, gxu. Experimental evidence at protein level: Swiss-Prot protein existence level 1. Purine salvage pathway enzyme that catalyzes the transfer of the ribosyl-5-phosphate group from 5-phospho-alpha-D-ribose 1- diphosphate (PRPP) to the N9 position of the 6-oxopurines guanine and xanthine to form the corresponding ribonucleotides GMP (guanosine 5'- monophosphate) and XMP (xanthosine 5'-monophosphate), with the release of PPi. To a lesser extent, also acts on hypoxanthine (PubMed:9100006, PubMed:3886014). Does not ribophosphorylate adenine (PubMed:3886014). From Esch
   6961..7266    +  CDS            frsA (fragment): FRSA_ECOLI - Also known as yafA. Experimental evidence at protein level: Swiss-Prot protein existence level 1. Catalyzes the hydrolysis of esters (PubMed:15808744). Displays esterase activity toward pNP-butyrate (PubMed:15808744). May stimulate mixed-acid fermentation by acting as a fermentation/respiration switch that down-regulates respiration and up- regulates fermentation rates (PubMed:15169777). From Escherichia coli (strain K12).
   7270..7344    +  CDS            small t antigen (fragment): SV40 (simian virus 40) small t antigen
   7346..7411    +  intron         small t intron: SV40 (simian virus 40) small t antigen intron
   7541..7561    +  CDS            SV40 NLS: nuclear localization signal of SV40 (simian virus 40) large T antigen
   7880..7963    +  CDS            large T antigen (fragment): large T antigen from SV40 (simian virus 40)
   7986..8120    +  polyA_signal   SV40 poly(A) signal: SV40 polyadenylation signal
   8288..8617    +  CDS            nef (fragment): NEF_HV1BR - Experimental evidence at protein level: Swiss-Prot protein existence level 1. Extracellular Nef protein targets CD4(+) T-lymphocytes for apoptosis by interacting with CXCR4 surface receptors (PubMed:14990729). From Human immunodeficiency virus type 1 group M subtype B (isolate BRU/LAI) (HIV-1).
   8665..8922    +  LTR            5' LTR (truncated): truncated 5' long terminal repeat (LTR) from HIV-1
   8969..9094    +  misc_feature   HIV-1 Ψ: packaging signal of human immunodeficiency virus type 1
   9078..9416    +  CDS            HIV-1 gag (fragment): gag protein from human immunodeficiency virus 1; gag
   9591..9824    +  misc_feature   RRE: The Rev response element (RRE) of HIV-1 allows for Rev-dependent mRNA export from the nucleus to the cytoplasm.
  10201..10301   +  CDS            Rev (fragment): human immunodeficiency virus 1 (HIV-1) Rev protein; rev; enhances nuclear export of unspliced and incompletely spliced viral mRNAs
  10320..10437   +  misc_feature   cPPT/CTS: central polypurine tract and central termination sequence of HIV-1
  10493..10704   +  promoter       EF-1α core promoter: core promoter for human elongation factor EF-1α
>Addgene plasmid #49232 | pWPT-UCU/ACC-mEGFP-IRES-mCherry | depositor full sequence | sequence record 73653 | pWPT-UCU/ACC-mEGFP-IRES-mCherry sequence 10738 bps
TCGAGTAACTAACTAATCTATGGGTTGATTACCATGGGCGAATTCAGCAAGGGCGAGGAGCTGTTCACCG
GGGTGGTGCCCATCCTGGTCGAGCTGGACGGCGACGTAAACGGCCACAAGTTCAGCGTGTCCGGCGAGGG
CGAGGGCGATGCCACCTACGGCAAGCTGACCCTGAAGTTCATCTGCACCACCGGCAAGCTGCCCGTGCCC
TGGCCCACCCTCGTGACCACCCTGACCTACGGCGTGCAGTGCTTCAGCCGCTACCCCGACCACATGAAGC
AGCACGACTTCTTCAAGTCCGCCATGCCCGAAGGCTACGTCCAGGAGCGCACCATCTTCTTCAAGGACGA
CGGCAACTACAAGACCCGCGCCGAGGTGAAGTTCGAGGGCGACACCCTGGTGAACCGCATCGAGCTGAAG
GGCATCGACTTCAAGGAGGACGGCAACATCCTGGGGCACAAGCTGGAGTACAACTACAACAGCCACAACG
TCTATATCATGGCCGACAAGCAGAAGAACGGCATCAAGGTGAACTTCAAGATCCGCCACAACATCGAGGA
CGGCAGCGTGCAGCTCGCCGACCACTACCAGCAGAACACCCCCATCGGCGACGGCCCCGTGCTGCTGCCC
GACAACCACTACCTGAGCACCCAGTCCAAGCTGAGCAAAGACCCCAACGAGAAGCGCGATCACATGGTCC
TGCTGGAGTTCGTGACCGCCGCCGGGATCACTCTCGGCATGGACGAGCTGTACAAGTTCGAATAAGCATG
CATCTAGGGCGGCCAATTCCGCCCCTCTCCCTCCCCCCCCCCTAACGTTACTGGCCGAAGCCGCTTGGAA
TAAGGCCGGTGTGCGTTTGTCTATATGTGATTTTCCACCATATTGCCGTCTTTTGGCAATGTGAGGGCCC
GGAAACCTGGCCCTGTCTTCTTGACGAGCATTCCTAGGGGTCTTTCCCCTCTCGCCAAAGGAATGCAAGG
TCTGTTGAATGTCGTGAAGGAAGCAGTTCCTCTGGAAGCTTCTTGAAGACAAACAACGTCTGTAGCGACC
CTTTGCAGGCAGCGGAACCCCCCACCTGGCGACAGGTGCCTCTGCGGCCAAAAGCCACGTGTATAAGATA
CACCTGCAAAGGCGGCACAACCCCAGTGCCACGTTGTGAGTTGGATAGTTGTGGAAAGAGTCAAATGGCT
CTCCTCAAGCGTATTCAACAAGGGGCTGAAGGATGCCCAGAAGGTACCCCATTGTATGGGATCTGATCTG
GGGCCTCGGTGCACATGCTTTACATGTGTTTAGTCGAGGTTAAAAAAACGTCTAGGCCCCCCGAACCACG
GGGACGTGGTTTTCCTTTGAAAAACACGATGATAAGCTTGCCACAACCCGGGATCCGCCACCATGGTGAG
CAAGGGCGAGGAGGATAACATGGCCATCATCAAGGAGTTCATGCGCTTCAAGGTGCACATGGAGGGCTCC
GTGAACGGCCACGAGTTCGAGATCGAGGGCGAGGGCGAGGGCCGCCCCTACGAGGGCACCCAGACCGCCA
AGCTGAAGGTGACCAAGGGTGGCCCCCTGCCCTTCGCCTGGGACATCCTGTCCCCTCAGTTCATGTACGG
CTCCAAGGCCTACGTGAAGCACCCCGCCGACATCCCCGACTACTTGAAGCTGTCCTTCCCCGAGGGCTTC
AAGTGGGAGCGCGTGATGAACTTCGAGGACGGCGGCGTGGTGACCGTGACCCAGGACTCCTCCCTGCAGG
ACGGCGAGTTCATCTACAAGGTGAAGCTGCGCGGCACCAACTTCCCCTCCGACGGCCCCGTAATGCAGAA
GAAGACCATGGGCTGGGAGGCCTCCTCCGAGCGGATGTACCCCGAGGACGGCGCCCTGAAGGGCGAGATC
AAGCAGAGGCTGAAGCTGAAGGACGGCGGCCACTACGACGCTGAGGTCAAGACCACCTACAAGGCCAAGA
AGCCCGTGCAGCTGCCCGGCGCCTACAACGTCAACATCAAGTTGGACATCACCTCCCACAACGAGGACTA
CACCATCGTGGAACAGTACGAACGCGCCGAGGGCCGCCACTCCACCGGCGGCATGGACGAGCTGTACAAG
TAAGCGGCCGCCGATAATCAACCTCTGGATTACAAAATTTGTGAAAGATTGACTGGTATTCTTAACTATG
TTGCTCCTTTTACGCTATGTGGATACGCTGCTTTAATGCCTTTGTATCATGCTATTGCTTCCCGTATGGC
TTTCATTTTCTCCTCCTTGTATAAATCCTGGTTGCTGTCTCTTTATGAGGAGTTGTGGCCCGTTGTCAGG
CAACGTGGCGTGGTGTGCACTGTGTTTGCTGACGCAACCCCCACTGGTTGGGGCATTGCCACCACCTGTC
AGCTCCTTTCCGGGACTTTCGCTTTCCCCCTCCCTATTGCCACGGCGGAACTCATCGCCGCCTGCCTTGC
CCGCTGCTGGACAGGGGCTCGGCTGTTGGGCACTGACAATTCCGTGGTGTTGTCGGGGAAGCTGACGTCC
TTTCCATGGCTGCTCGCCTGTGTTGCCACCTGGATTCTGCGCGGGACGTCCTTCTGCTACGTCCCTTCGG
CCCTCAATCCAGCGGACCTTCCTTCCCGCGGCCTGCTGCCGGCTCTGCGGCCTCTTCCGCGTCTTCGCCT
TCGCCCTCAGACGAGTCGGATCTCCCTTTGGGCCGCCTCCCCGCATCGGGCAATTCGAGCTCGGTACCTT
TAAGACCAATGACTTACAAGGCAGCTGTAGATCTTAGCCACTTTTTAAAAGAAAAGGGGGGACTGGAAGG
GCTAATTCACTCCCAACGAAGACAAGATGGGATCAATTCACCATGGGAATAACTTCGTATAGCATACATT
ATACGAAGTTATGCTGCTTTTTGCTTGTACTGGGTCTCTCTGGTTAGACCAGATCTGAGCCTGGGAGCTC
TCTGGCTAACTAGGGAACCCACTGCTTAAGCCTCAATAAAGCTTGCCTTGAGTGCTTCAAGTAGTGTGTG
CCCGTCTGTTGTGTGACTCTGGTAACTAGAGATCCCTCAGACCCTTTTAGTCAGTGTGGAAAATCTCTAG
CAGCATCTAGAATTAATTCCGTGTATTCTATAGTGTCACCTAAATCGTATGTGTATGATACATAAGGTTA
TGTATTAATTGTAGCCGCGTTCTAACGACAATATGTACAAGCCTAATTGTGTAGCATCTGGCTTACTGAA
GCAGACCCTATCATCTCTCTCGTAAACTGCCGTCAGAGTCGGTTTGGTTGGACGAACCTTCTGAGTTTCT
GGTAACGCCGTCCCGCACCCGGAAATGGTCAGCGAACCAATCAGCAGGGTCATCGCTAGCCAGATCCTCT
ACGCCGGACGCATCGTGGCCGGCATCACCGGCGCCACAGGTGCGGTTGCTGGCGCCTATATCGCCGACAT
CACCGATGGGGAAGATCGGGCTCGCCACTTCGGGCTCATGAGCGCTTGTTTCGGCGTGGGTATGGTGGCA
GGCCCCGTGGCCGGGGGACTGTTGGGCGCCATCTCCTTGCATGCACCATTCCTTGCGGCGGCGGTGCTCA
ACGGCCTCAACCTACTACTGGGCTGCTTCCTAATGCAGGAGTCGCATAAGGGAGAGCGTCGAATGGTGCA
CTCTCAGTACAATCTGCTCTGATGCCGCATAGTTAAGCCAGCCCCGACACCCGCCAACACCCGCTGACGC
GCCCTGACGGGCTTGTCTGCTCCCGGCATCCGCTTACAGACAAGCTGTGACCGTCTCCGGGAGCTGCATG
TGTCAGAGGTTTTCACCGTCATCACCGAAACGCGCGAGACGAAAGGGCCTCGTGATACGCCTATTTTTAT
AGGTTAATGTCATGATAATAATGGTTTCTTAGACGTCAGGTGGCACTTTTCGGGGAAATGTGCGCGGAAC
CCCTATTTGTTTATTTTTCTAAATACATTCAAATATGTATCCGCTCATGAGACAATAACCCTGATAAATG
CTTCAATAATATTGAAAAAGGAAGAGTATGAGTATTCAACATTTCCGTGTCGCCCTTATTCCCTTTTTTG
CGGCATTTTGCCTTCCTGTTTTTGCTCACCCAGAAACGCTGGTGAAAGTAAAAGATGCTGAAGATCAGTT
GGGTGCACGAGTGGGTTACATCGAACTGGATCTCAACAGCGGTAAGATCCTTGAGAGTTTTCGCCCCGAA
GAACGTTTTCCAATGATGAGCACTTTTAAAGTTCTGCTATGTGGCGCGGTATTATCCCGTATTGACGCCG
GGCAAGAGCAACTCGGTCGCCGCATACACTATTCTCAGAATGACTTGGTTGAGTACTCACCAGTCACAGA
AAAGCATCTTACGGATGGCATGACAGTAAGAGAATTATGCAGTGCTGCCATAACCATGAGTGATAACACT
GCGGCCAACTTACTTCTGACAACGATCGGAGGACCGAAGGAGCTAACCGCTTTTTTGCACAACATGGGGG
ATCATGTAACTCGCCTTGATCGTTGGGAACCGGAGCTGAATGAAGCCATACCAAACGACGAGCGTGACAC
CACGATGCCTGTAGCAATGGCAACAACGTTGCGCAAACTATTAACTGGCGAACTACTTACTCTAGCTTCC
CGGCAACAATTAATAGACTGGATGGAGGCGGATAAAGTTGCAGGACCACTTCTGCGCTCGGCCCTTCCGG
CTGGCTGGTTTATTGCTGATAAATCTGGAGCCGGTGAGCGTGGGTCTCGCGGTATCATTGCAGCACTGGG
GCCAGATGGTAAGCCCTCCCGTATCGTAGTTATCTACACGACGGGGAGTCAGGCAACTATGGATGAACGA
AATAGACAGATCGCTGAGATAGGTGCCTCACTGATTAAGCATTGGTAACTGTCAGACCAAGTTTACTCAT
ATATACTTTAGATTGATTTAAAACTTCATTTTTAATTTAAAAGGATCTAGGTGAAGATCCTTTTTGATAA
TCTCATGACCAAAATCCCTTAACGTGAGTTTTCGTTCCACTGAGCGTCAGACCCCGTAGAAAAGATCAAA
GGATCTTCTTGAGATCCTTTTTTTCTGCGCGTAATCTGCTGCTTGCAAACAAAAAAACCACCGCTACCAG
CGGTGGTTTGTTTGCCGGATCAAGAGCTACCAACTCTTTTTCCGAAGGTAACTGGCTTCAGCAGAGCGCA
GATACCAAATACTGTCCTTCTAGTGTAGCCGTAGTTAGGCCACCACTTCAAGAACTCTGTAGCACCGCCT
ACATACCTCGCTCTGCTAATCCTGTTACCAGTGGCTGCTGCCAGTGGCGATAAGTCGTGTCTTACCGGGT
TGGACTCAAGACGATAGTTACCGGATAAGGCGCAGCGGTCGGGCTGAACGGGGGGTTCGTGCACACAGCC
CAGCTTGGAGCGAACGACCTACACCGAACTGAGATACCTACAGCGTGAGCATTGAGAAAGCGCCACGCTT
CCCGAAGGGAGAAAGGCGGACAGGTATCCGGTAAGCGGCAGGGTCGGAACAGGAGAGCGCACGAGGGAGC
TTCCAGGGGGAAACGCCTGGTATCTTTATAGTCCTGTCGGGTTTCGCCACCTCTGACTTGAGCGTCGATT
TTTGTGATGCTCGTCAGGGGGGCGGAGCCTATGGAAAAACGCCAGCAACGCGGCCTTTTTACGGTTCCTG
GCCTTTTGCTGGCCTTTTGCTCACATGTTCTTTCCTGCGTTATCCCCTGATTCTGTGGATAACCGTATTA
CCGCCTTTGAGTGAGCTGATACCGCTCGCCGCAGCCGAACGACCGAGCGCAGCGAGTCAGTGAGCGAGGA
AGCGGAAGAGCGCCCAATACGCAAACCGCCTCTCCCCGCGCGTTGGCCGATTCATTAATGCAGCTGTGGA
ATGTGTGTCAGTTAGGGTGTGGAAAGTCCCCAGGCTCCCCAGCAGGCAGAAGTATGCAAAGCATGCATCT
CAATTAGTCAGCAACCAGGTGTGGAAAGTCCCCAGGCTCCCCAGCAGGCAGAAGTATGCAAAGCATGCAT
CTCAATTAGTCAGCAACCATAGTCCCGCCCCTAACTCCGCCCATCCCGCCCCTAACTCCGCCCAGTTCCG
CCCATTCTCCGCCCCATGGCTGACTAATTTTTTTTATTTATGCAGAGGCCGAGGCCGCCTCGGCCTCTGA
GCTATTCCAGAAGTAGTGAGGAGGCTTTTTTGGAGGCCTAGGCTTTTGCAAAAAGCTTGGACACAAGACA
GGCTTGCGAGATATGTTTGAGAATACCACTTTATCCCGCGTCAGGGAGAGGCAGTGCGTAAAAAGACGCG
GACTCATGTGAAATACTGGTTTTTAGTGCGCCAGATCTCTATAATCTCGCGCAACCTATTTTCCCCTCGA
ACACTTTTTAAGCCGTAGATAAACAGGCTGGGACACTTCACATGAGCGAAAAATACATCGTCACCTGGGA
CATGTTGCAGATCCATGCACGTAAACTCGCAAGCCGACTGATGCCTTCTGAACAATGGAAAGGCATTATT
GCCGTAAGCCGTGGCGGTCTGTACCGGGTGCGTTACTGGCGCGTGAACTGGGTATTCGTCATGTCGATAC
CGTTTGTATTTCCAGCTACGATCACGACAACCAGCGCGAGCTTAAAGTGCTGAAACGCGCAGAAGGCGAT
GGCGAAGGCTTCATCGTTATTGATGACCTGGTGGATACCGGTGGTACTGCGGTTGCGATTCGTGAAATGT
ATCCAAAAGCGCACTTTGTCACCATCTTCGCAAAACCGGCTGGTCGTCCGCTGGTTGATGACTATGTTGT
TGATATCCCGCAAGATACCTGGATTGAACAGCCGTGGGATATGGGCGTCGTATTCGTCCCGCCAATCTCC
GGTCGCTAATCTTTTCAACGCCTGGCACTGCCGGGCGTTGTTCTTTTTAACTTCAGGCGGGTTACAATAG
TTTCCAGTAAGTATTCTGGAGGCTGCATCCATGACACAGGCAAACCTGAGCGAAACCCTGTTCAAACCCC
GCTTTAAACATCCTGAAACCTCGACGCTAGTCCGCCGCTTTAATCACGGCGCACAACCGCCTGTGCAGTC
GGCCCTTGATGGTAAAACCATCCCTCACTGGTATCGCATGATTAACCGTCTGATGTGGATCTGGCGCGGC
ATTGACCCACGCGAAATCCTCGACGTCCAGGCACGTATTGTGATGAGCGATGCCGAACGTACCGACGATG
ATTTATACGATACGGTGATTGGCTACCGTGGCGGCAACTGGATTTATGAGTGGGCCCCGGATCTTTGTGA
AGGAACCTTACTTCTGTGGTGTGACATAATTGGACAAACTACCTACAGAGATTTAAAGCTCTAAGGTAAA
TATAAAATTTTTAAGTGTATAATGTGTTAAACTACTGATTCTAATTGTTTGTGTATTTTAGATTCCAACC
TATGGAACTGATGAATGGGAGCAGTGGTGGAATGCCTTTAATGAGGAAAACCTGTTTTGCTCAGAAGAAA
TGCCATCTAGTGATGATGAGGCTACTGCTGACTCTCAACATTCTACTCCTCCAAAAAAGAAGAGAAAGGT
AGAAGACCCCAAGGACTTTCCTTCAGAATTGCTAAGTTTTTTGAGTCATGCTGTGTTTAGTAATAGAACT
CTTGCTTGCTTTGCTATTTACACCACAAAGGAAAAAGCTGCACTGCTATACAAGAAAATTATGGAAAAAT
ATTCTGTAACCTTTATAAGTAGGCATAACAGTTATAATCATAACATACTGTTTTTTCTTACTCCACACAG
GCATAGAGTGTCTGCTATTAATAACTATGCTCAAAAATTGTGTACCTTTAGCTTTTTAATTTGTAAAGGG
GTTAATAAGGAATATTTGATGTATAGTGCCTTGACTAGAGATCATAATCAGCCATACCACATTTGTAGAG
GTTTTACTTGCTTTAAAAAACCTCCCACACCTCCCCCTGAACCTGAAACATAAAATGAATGCAATTGTTG
TTGTTAACTTGTTTATTGCAGCTTATAATGGTTACAAATAAAGCAATAGCATCACAAATTTCACAAATAA
AGCATTTTTTTCACTGCATTCTAGTTGTGGTTTGTCCAAACTCATCAATGTATCTTATCATGTCTGGATC
AACTGGATAACTCAAGCTAACCAAAATCATCCCAAACTTCCCACCCCATACCCTATTACCACTGCCAATT
ACCTAGTGGTTTCATTTACTCTAAACCTGTGATTCCTCTGAATTATTTTCATTTTAAAGAAATTGTATTT
GTTAAATATGTACTACAAACTTAGTAGTTGGAAGGGCTAATTCACTCCCAAAGAAGACAAGATATCCTTG
ATCTGTGGATCTACCACACACAAGGCTACTTCCCTGATTAGCAGAACTACACACCAGGGCCAGGGGTCAG
ATATCCACTGACCTTTGGATGGTGCTACAAGCTAGTACCAGTTGAGCCAGATAAGGTAGAAGAGGCCAAT
AAAGGAGAGAACACCAGCTTGTTACACCCTGTGAGCCTGCATGGGATGGATGACCCGGAGAGAGAAGTGT
TAGAGTGGAGGTTTGACAGCCGCCTAGCATTTCATCACGTGGCCCGAGAGCTGCATCCGGAGTACTTCAA
GAACTGCTGATATCGAGCTTGCTACAAGGGACTTTCCGCTGGGGACTTTCCAGGGAGGCGTGGCCTGGGC
GGGACTGGGGAGTGGCGAGCCCTCAGATCCTGCATATAAGCAGCTGCTTTTTGCCTGTACTGGGTCTCTC
TGGTTAGACCAGATCTGAGCCTGGGAGCTCTCTGGCTAACTAGGGAACCCACTGCTTAAGCCTCAATAAA
GCTTGCCTTGAGTGCTTCAAGTAGTGTGTGCCCGTCTGTTGTGTGACTCTGGTAACTAGAGATCCCTCAG
ACCCTTTTAGTCAGTGTGGAAAATCTCTAGCAGTGGCGCCCGAACAGGGACTTGAAAGCGAAAGGGAAAC
CAGAGGAGCTCTCTCGACGCAGGACTCGGCTTGCTGAAGCGCGCACGGCAAGAGGCGAGGGGCGGCGACT
GGTGAGTACGCCAAAAATTTTGACTAGCGGAGGCTAGAAGGAGAGAGATGGGTGCGAGAGCGTCAGTATT
AAGCGGGGGAGAATTAGATCGCGATGGGAAAAAATTCGGTTAAGGCCAGGGGGAAAGAAAAAATATAAAT
TAAAACATATAGTATGGGCAAGCAGGGAGCTAGAACGATTCGCAGTTAATCCTGGCCTGTTAGAAACATC
AGAAGGCTGTAGACAAATACTGGGACAGCTACAACCATCCCTTCAGACAGGATCAGAAGAACTTAGATCA
TTATATAATACAGTAGCAACCCTCTATTGTGTGCATCAAAGGATAGAGATAAAAGACACCAAGGAAGCTT
TAGACAAGATAGAGGAAGAGCAAAACAAAAGTAAGACCACCGCACAGCAAGCGGCCGGCCGCTGATCTTC
AGACCTGGAGGAGGAGATATGAGGGACAATTGGAGAAGTGAATTATATAAATATAAAGTAGTAAAAATTG
AACCATTAGGAGTAGCACCCACCAAGGCAAAGAGAAGAGTGGTGCAGAGAGAAAAAAGAGCAGTGGGAAT
AGGAGCTTTGTTCCTTGGGTTCTTGGGAGCAGCAGGAAGCACTATGGGCGCAGCGTCAATGACGCTGACG
GTACAGGCCAGACAATTATTGTCTGGTATAGTGCAGCAGCAGAACAATTTGCTGAGGGCTATTGAGGCGC
AACAGCATCTGTTGCAACTCACAGTCTGGGGCATCAAGCAGCTCCAGGCAAGAATCCTGGCTGTGGAAAG
ATACCTAAAGGATCAACAGCTCCTGGGGATTTGGGGTTGCTCTGGAAAACTCATTTGCACCACTGCTGTG
CCTTGGAATGCTAGTTGGAGTAATAAATCTCTGGAACAGATTTGGAATCACACGACCTGGATGGAGTGGG
ACAGAGAAATTAACAATTACACAAGCTTAATACACTCCTTAATTGAAGAATCGCAAAACCAGCAAGAAAA
GAATGAACAAGAATTATTGGAATTAGATAAATGGGCAAGTTTGTGGAATTGGTTTAACATAACAAATTGG
CTGTGGTATATAAAATTATTCATAATGATAGTAGGAGGCTTGGTAGGTTTAAGAATAGTTTTTGCTGTAC
TTTCTATAGTGAATAGAGTTAGGCAGGGATATTCACCATTATCGTTTCAGACCCACCTCCCAACCCCGAG
GGGACCCGACAGGCCCGAAGGAATAGAAGAAGAAGGTGGAGAGAGAGACAGAGACAGATCCATTCGATTA
GTGAACGGATCTCGACGGTATCGGTTAACTTTTAAAAGAAAAGGGGGGATTGGGGGGTACAGTGCAGGGG
AAAGAATAGTAGACATAATAGCAACAGACATACAAACTAAAGAATTACAAAAACAAATTACAAAAATTCA
AAATTTTCCGATCACGAGACTAGCCTCGACAAGCTTGATCGATGGCTCCGGTGCCCGTCAGTGGGCAGAG
CGCACATCGCCCACAGTCCCCGAGAAGTTGGGGGGAGGGGTCGGCAATTGAACCGGTGCCTAGAGAAGGT
GGCGCGGGGTAAACTGGGAAAGTGATGTCGTGTACTGGCTCCGCCTTTTTCCCGAGGGTGGGGGAGAACC
GTATATAAGTGCAGTAGTCGCCGTGAACGTTCTTTTTCGCAACGGGTTTGCCGCCAGAACACAGGTGTCG
TGACGCGCATCCAGGCCTAAGCTTACGC
