>Addgene plasmid #49232 | pWPT-UCU/ACC-mEGFP-IRES-mCherry | depositor partial sequence | sequence record 73654 | TIS region: NOT including RE sites and preceding stop codons
TCTATGGGTTGATTACCATGGGC
