>Addgene plasmid #49232 | pWPT-UCU/ACC-mEGFP-IRES-mCherry | addgene partial sequence | sequence record 75648 | hEF1aprom-F 5'-AACTGGGAAAGTGATGTCGTG-3'
ACCGTATATAAGTGCAGTAGTCGCCGTGAACGTTCTTTTTCGCAACGGGTTTGCCGCCAGAACACAGGTG
TCGTGACGCGCATCCAGGCCTAAGCTTACGCTCGAGTAACTAACTAATCTATGGGTTGATTACCATGGGC
GAATTCAGCAAGGGCGAGGAGCTGTTCACCGGGGTGGTGCCCATCCTGGTCGAGCTGGACGGCGACGTAA
ACGGCCACAAGTTCAGCGTGTCCGGCGAGGGCGAGGGCGATGCCACCTACGGCAAGCTGACCCTGAAGTT
CATCTGCACCACCGGCAAGCTGCCCGTGCCCTGGCCCACCCTCGTGACCACCCTGACCTACGGCGTGCAG
TGCTTCAGCCGCTACCCCGACCACATGAAGCAGCACGACTTCTTCAAGTCCGCCATGCCCGAAGGCTACG
TCCAGGAGCGCACCATCTTCTTCAAGGACGACGGCAACTACAAGACCCGCGCCGAGGTGAAGTTCGAGGG
CGACACCCTGGTGAACCGCATCGAGCTGAAGGGCATCGACTTCAAGGAGGACGGCAACATCCTGGGGCAC
AAGCTGGAGTACAACTACAACAGCCACAACGTCTATATCATGGCCGACAAGCAGAAGAACGGCATCAAGG
TGAACTTCAAGATCCGCCACAACATCGAGGACGGCAGCGTGCAGCTCGCCGACCACTACCAGCAGAACAC
CCCCATCGGCGACGGCCCCGTGCTGCTGCCCGACAACCACTACCTGAGCACCCAGTCCAAGCTGAGCAAA
GACCCCAAC
